Addgene plasmid #166115: pEGFP_V577D-talin1 (1-2541)
Purpose: expresses talin-1-V577D in mammalian cells
Depositing lab: Vesa Hytönen. Depositing organization: Tampere University, BioMediTech. Publication: Cancer associated talin point mutations disorganise cell adhesion and migration. Azizi L, Cowell AR, Mykuliak VV, Goult BT, Turkki P, Hytonen VP. Sci Rep. 2021 Jan 11;11(1):347. doi: 10.1038/s41598-020-77911-4. PubMed 33431906.
Backbone
  Vector backbone: pEGFP-C1
  Backbone manufacturer: Clontech
  Backbone size w/o insert (bp): 4734
  Total vector size (bp): 12357
  Vector type: Mammalian Expression ; CMV promoter
Growth in bacteria
  Bacterial resistance: Kanamycin, 50 μg/mL
  Growth temperature: 37°C
  Growth strain: DH5alpha
  Growth instructions: For MidiPrep according to the instructions from the kit.
  Copy number: High Copy
Gene/Insert
  Gene/Insert name: V577D-Talin-1 (alt name: V577D-TLN1)
  Species: M. musculus (mouse)
  Insert size (bp): 7623
  Entrez Gene: Tln1 (a.k.a. Tln)
  Tag / fusion protein: EGFP (C terminal on insert)
Terms and licenses: Academic/Nonprofit Terms; Industry Terms: Not Available to Industry
How to cite: pEGFP_V577D-talin1 (1-2541) was a gift from Vesa Hytönen (Addgene plasmid # 166115 ; http://n2t.net/addgene:166115 ; RRID:Addgene_166115)
