[The description below was written by a language model from this plasmid's Addgene catalogue record and pLannotate feature annotations shown in this document.]
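Description:
pEGFP_V577D-talin1 (1-2541) is a mammalian expression plasmid of about 12.4 kb that produces full-length mouse talin-1 (Tln1, residues 1–2541) carrying the V577D point substitution, fused to EGFP. The catalogue lists the backbone as Clontech pEGFP-C1. In the annotated sequence, however, the roughly 7.6 kb talin open reading frame lies directly downstream of the promoter and EGFP follows it. The fluorescent tag is therefore at the C terminus of talin, which agrees with the catalogue's tag field but is not the N-terminal arrangement normally associated with a C1-type vector.

Transcription is driven by the human cytomegalovirus immediate early enhancer and promoter and terminated by an SV40 polyadenylation signal, with a remnant of the multiple cloning site after EGFP. The short large T antigen and ble fragments in the feature table are probably annotation matches within backbone sequence rather than functional parts.

The plasmid is propagated in E. coli from a high-copy ColE1/pUC-type origin and selected with kanamycin. The Tn5 aminoglycoside phosphotransferase (NeoR/KanR) is preceded by both a bacterial bla promoter and the SV40 enhancer/early promoter and is followed by an HSV TK polyadenylation signal. The same marker can therefore give G418 resistance in mammalian cells if stable selection is wanted. An f1 origin is also present and allows single-stranded DNA production.

Talin links integrin-based adhesions to the actin cytoskeleton. According to the associated publication, V577D is one of a set of cancer-associated talin point mutations examined for their effects on cell adhesion and migration. The EGFP fusion lets the mutant protein's expression and localisation be followed by fluorescence microscopy in transfected cells.
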