Features (pLannotate 1.2.2; 14 found; start..end, strand, type, name):
     61..364     +  enhancer       CMV enhancer: human cytomegalovirus immediate early enhancer
    365..568     +  promoter       CMV promoter: human cytomegalovirus (CMV) immediate early promoter
    650..8272    +  CDS            Tln1: TLN1_MOUSE - Also known as Tln. Experimental evidence at protein level: Swiss-Prot protein existence level 1. Probably involved in connections of major cytoskeletal structures to the plasma membrane. High molecular weight cytoskeletal protein concentrated at regions of cell-substratum contact and, in lymphocytes, at cell-cell contacts. From Mus musculus (Mouse).
   8285..9004    +  CDS            EGFP: the original enhanced GFP (Yang et al., 1996) mammalian codon-optimized
   9004..9026    +  misc_feature   MCS (fragment): multiple cloning site
   9038..9122    +  CDS            large T antigen (fragment): large T antigen from SV40 (simian virus 40)
   9145..9266    +  polyA_signal   SV40 poly(A) signal: SV40 polyadenylation signal
   9300..9728    -  rep_origin     f1 ori (sequence partly withheld): f1 bacteriophage origin of replication; arrow indicates direction of (+) strand synthesis
   9755..9859    +  promoter       AmpR promoter: bla
   9861..10218   +  promoter       SV40 promoter: SV40 enhancer and early promoter
  10253..11047   +  CDS            NeoR/KanR: aminoglycoside phosphotransferase from Tn5; aph(3')-II (or nptII); confers resistance to neomycin, kanamycin, and G418 (Geneticin®)
  11068..11220   +  CDS            ble (fragment): BLE_KLEPN - Experimental evidence at protein level: Swiss-Prot protein existence level 1. Binding protein with a strong affinity to the bleomycin family of antibiotics. Binds to CL990; an antimitotic-antibiotic compound. From Klebsiella pneumoniae.
  11279..11326   +  polyA_signal   HSV TK poly(A) signal: herpes simplex virus thymidine kinase polyadenylation signal (Cole and Stacy, 1985)
  11655..12243   +  rep_origin     ori: high-copy-number ColE1/pMB1/pBR322/pUC origin of replication
>Addgene plasmid #166115 | pEGFP_V577D-talin1 (1-2541) | addgene full sequence | sequence record 330292 | Addgene NGS Result
TAGTTATTAATAGTAATCAATTACGGGGTCATTAGTTCATAGCCCATATATGGAGTTCCGCGTTACATAA
CTTACGGTAAATGGCCCGCCTGGCTGACCGCCCAACGACCCCCGCCCATTGACGTCAATAATGACGTATG
TTCCCATAGTAACGCCAATAGGGACTTTCCATTGACGTCAATGGGTGGAGTATTTACGGTAAACTGCCCA
CTTGGCAGTACATCAAGTGTATCATATGCCAAGTACGCCCCCTATTGACGTCAATGACGGTAAATGGCCC
GCCTGGCATTATGCCCAGTACATGACCTTATGGGACTTTCCTACTTGGCAGTACATCTACGTATTAGTCA
TCGCTATTACCATGGTGATGCGGTTTTGGCAGTACATCAATGGGCGTGGATAGCGGTTTGACTCACGGGG
ATTTCCAAGTCTCCACCCCATTGACGTCAATGGGAGTTTGTTTTGGCACCAAAATCAACGGGACTTTCCA
AAATGTCGTAACAACTCCGCCCCATTGACGCAAATGGGCGGTAGGCGTGTACGGTGGGAGGTCTATATAA
GCAGAGCTGGTTTAGTGAACCGTCAGATCCGCTAGCGCTACCGGTATTAGGCACCCCAGGCTTTACACGA
ATTCGCAGAAGCTGCCACCATGGTTGCGCTTTCGCTGAAGATTAGCATTGGGAATGTGGTGAAGACGATG
CAATTTGAGCCATCTACCATGGTGTACGACGCCTGCCGCATGATTCGTGAGCGGATCCCAGAGGCCCTGG
CTGGCCCTCCCAACGACTTTGGGCTCTTTCTGTCAGATGATGACCCCAAAAAAGGCATCTGGCTAGAGGC
TGGGAAAGCTTTGGACTACTACATGCTCCGAAATGGGGACACCATGGAGTACAGAAAAAAGCAGAGACCC
CTGAAGATCCGGATGTTAGACGGAACGGTGAAGACTATCATGGTGGATGACTCCAAGACCGTCACAGACA
TGCTCATGACCATTTGTGCCCGAATTGGTATCACCAACCATGATGAGTATTCACTGGTTCGAGAGCTGAT
GGAAGAAAAGAAAGATGAGGGGACAGGGACCCTGAGAAAAGACAAGACCCTACTGCGAGATGAAAAGAAG
ATGGAGAAGCTAAAGCAGAAGTTGCACACAGACGATGAGTTGAACTGGCTGGACCATGGGCGGACACTGA
GGGAACAGGGAGTGGAAGAGCATGAGACGTTGCTGCTGCGGAGAAAGTTCTTCTACTCAGACCAGAATGT
GGATTCCCGAGACCCTGTACAGCTGAACCTTCTCTATGTGCAGGCACGAGATGACATCCTGAATGGCTCC
CATCCTGTCTCCTTTGACAAGGCCTGTGAATTTGCAGGCTTCCAGTGCCAGATCCAGTTTGGACCTCACA
ATGAACAGAAGCACAAGGCTGGCTTCCTTGACCTGAAGGACTTCCTGCCCAAGGAGTATGTGAAGCAGAA
GGGAGAGCGTAAGATCTTTCAGGCACACAAGAATTGTGGGCAGATGAGTGAAATTGAGGCCAAGGTACGC
TACGTGAAGCTGGCCCGTTCCCTCAAGACTTACGGTGTCTCCTTCTTCCTAGTCAAGGAAAAGATGAAGG
GGAAGAATAAACTGGTGCCCAGGCTGTTGGGCATCACTAAGGAGTGTGTGATGCGTGTGGATGAGAAGAC
CAAGGAGGTGATTCAGGAATGGAGCCTCACCAACATCAAACGCTGGGCTGCCTCTCCCAAGAGCTTTACT
CTGGACTTTGGAGACTATCAGGATGGCTACTACTCAGTACAGACGACAGAAGGCGAGCAGATCGCACAGC
TCATTGCTGGCTACATAGATATCATCCTTAAGAAGAAAAAAAGCAAGGACCATTTTGGGCTGGAGGGAGA
TGAAGAGTCTACTATGTTGGAGGACTCAGTGTCTCCCAAAAAGTCAACAGTCCTTCAGCAGCAGTACAAC
CGAGTGGGGAAAGTGGAGCACGGCTCTGTGGCTCTGCCAGCCATCATGCGCTCTGGAGCCTCTGGTCCTG
AGAATTTCCAGGTGGGGAGCATGCCACCTGCCCAGCAGCAGATCACCAGTGGCCAGATGCACCGAGGACA
CATGCCACCTCTGACTTCAGCCCAGCAGGCGCTCACTGGAACCATTAACTCCAGCATGCAGGCTGTGCAG
GCTGCCCAGGCCACTCTGGATGACTTTGAGACTCTACCCCCTCTTGGCCAGGATGCTGCCTCCAAAGCTT
GGCGTAAGAACAAGATGGATGAATCAAAGCATGAGATCCACTCCCAGGTAGATGCCATCACAGCTGGCAC
TGCCTCTGTGGTAAACCTGACAGCAGGAGATCCTGCAGAGACAGACTATACAGCAGTGGGCTGTGCAGAC
ACCACCATCTCTTCCAACCTGACGGAGATGTCCCGTGGGGTGAAGCTATTGGCTGCCCTGCTGGAGGATG
AAGGCGGCAATGGCCGGCCCCTTCTGCAAGCAGCAAAGGGCCTTGCAGGGGCTGTGTCGGAACTGCTTCG
CAGTGCTCAGCCCGCCAGCGCTGAGCCTCGTCAGAACCTGCTGCAGGCAGCCGGGAACGTGGGCCAGGCC
AGTGGGGAGCTGTTGCAGCAAATTGGGGAAAGTGACACTGACCCCCACTTCCAGGATGTTCTAATGCAGC
TAGCAAACGCAGTGGCAAGTGCTGCAGCCGCCCTGGTCCTCAAGGCCAAGAGTGTGGCCCAGCGCACAGA
GGATTCCGGGCTTCAGACCCAAGTGATTGCTGCAGCTACGCAATGTGCTCTGTCCACTTCCCAGCTGGTG
GCCTGTACCAAGGTGGTAGCACCTACAATCAGCTCACCTGTGTGCCAAGAACAGCTAGTCGAGGCTGGGC
GACTGGTGGCCAAAGCTGTGGAGGGCTGTGTGTCTGCCTCGCAAGCAGCTACAGAAGATGGACAGCTGCT
TCGAGGGGTAGGAGCAGCAGCCACGGCTGTCACCCAGGCCCTCAATGAGCTGCTGCAGCACGTGAAGGCC
CACGCCACCGGAGCTGGGCCTGCCGGTCGGTATGACCAAGCCACTGATACCATCCTCACCGTCACTGAAA
ACATCTTCAGCTCCATGGGTGATGCTGGGGAGATGGTGCGCCAGGCCCGCATCCTGGCCCAAGCCACCTC
AGACCTGGTCAATGCTATCAAGGCCGATGCTGAGGGGGAGAGTGATCTGGAGAACTCTAGAAAGCTCCTG
AGTGCTGCCAAGATCCTCGCTGATGCCACCGCCAAGATGGTGGAGGCGGCCAAGGGAGCAGCCGCCCACC
CTGACAGTGAGGAACAGCAGCAGCGACTGCGTGAAGCAGCTGAGGGGCTTCGCATGGCCACCAATGCAGC
TGCGCAGAACGCCATCAAGAAGAAGTTGGTGCAGCGCCTGGAGCATGCAGCCAAGCAAGCTGCAGCCTCT
GCAACACAGACCATTGCTGCAGCCCAACATGCAGCCTCTGCCCCCAAGGCCTCTGCGGGCCCCCAGCCCC
TACTGGTGCAGAGCTGTAAGGCCGTGGCAGAGCAGATTCCGTTGCTGGTGCAGGGTGTCCGAGGAAGTCA
AGCTCAGCCTGACAGCCCTAGTGCTCAGCTCGCCCTCATTGCTGCCAGCCAGAGCTTCCTGCAGCCAGGT
GGGAAGATGGTGGCAGCGGCAAAAGCCTCAGTGCCAACAATTCAGGACCAGGCTTCAGCGATGCAGCTGA
GTCAGTGCGCAAAGAACCTAGGCACTGCCCTGGCCGAGCTGCGCACTGCTGCTCAGAAGGCTCAGGAGGC
ATGTGGACCTTTGGAGATGGATTCTGCACTGAGTGTTGTACAAAATCTAGAGAAAGACCTACAGGAAATA
AAAGCAGCAGCTCGAGATGGCAAGCTTAAGCCCTTACCTGGGGAAACAATGGAGAAGTGTACCCAAGATC
TTGGCAACAGCACCAAAGCGGTGAGCTCTGCCATCGCCAAGCTGCTGGGGGAGATTGCCCAGGGCAACGA
GAACTATGCAGGTATTGCAGCTCGGGATGTAGCTGGTGGACTAAGGTCACTAGCCCAGGCTGCGCGGGGT
GTGGCTGCGCTGACATCAGATCCTGCAGTGCAGGCCATTGTGCTTGACACAGCCAGCGACGTTCTGGACA
AGGCCAGCAGCCTCATTGAAGAGGCAAAAAAAGCATCTGGACACCCAGGGGACCCAGAAAGCCAGCAAAG
GCTTGCTCAGGTAGCTAAAGCAGTGACCCAAGCCCTGAACCGCTGTGTCAGCTGCCTGCCTGGCCAAAGA
GACGTGGATAATGCCCTACGAGCCGTTGGAGATGCCAGCAAGCGACTCCTGAGTGACTTGCTTCCTCCAA
GCACGGGGACATTTCAAGAAGCACAGAGCCGATTGAATGAAGCTGCAGCTGGGTTAAATCAGGCCGCCAC
AGAACTGGTGCAAGCCTCCCGAGGAACTCCTCAGGACCTGGCTCGGGCCTCCGGCCGATTTGGACAGGAC
TTCAGCACCTTCCTGGAAGCTGGTGTGGAGATGGCCGGACAGGCCCCGAGCCAGGAGGACCGAGCCCAGG
TGGTGTCCAACCTGAAGGGCATATCCATGTCTTCAAGCAAACTTCTCCTTGCCGCTAAGGCCTTGTCCAC
AGACCCTGCTTCTCCCAACCTCAAGAGTCAGCTGGCTGCGGCTGCCCGGGCAGTGACGGACAGCATCAAC
CAGCTCATCACCATGTGCACCCAGCAGGCACCTGGCCAGAAGGAGTGTGACAATGCACTTCGGCAGCTAG
AGACAGTCCGAGAACTCCTGGAGAATCCAGTCCAGCCCATCAACGACATGTCCTACTTCGGTTGCTTGGA
CAGTGTCATGGAGAACTCCAAGGTCCTAGGTGAGGCCATGACTGGCATCTCCCAAAATGCCAAGAATGGA
AATCTGCCGGAGTTTGGAGATGCCATTGCCACAGCCTCCAAGGCTCTCTGTGGCTTCACGGAGGCAGCCG
CACAGGCAGCATATCTAGTTGGTGTCTCTGACCCCAACAGCCAAGCTGGACAGCAAGGACTGGTGGAACC
CACACAGTTTGCCCGTGCAAACCAGGCAATTCAGATGGCCTGTCAGAGTCTGGGGGAGCCTGGCTGTACC
CAGGCCCAGGTGTTATCTGCAGCCACTATTGTAGCCAAACACACATCTGCATTGTGTAACAGCTGTCGCC
TGGCTTCCGCTAGGACTGCCAATCCCACTGCCAAGCGCCAGTTTGTACAGTCAGCCAAGGAGGTGGCCAA
CAGTACAGCCAATCTTGTCAAGACCATCAAGGCACTAGATGGGGACTTCACAGAAGAGAACCGTGCCCAG
TGCCGAGCAGCCACAGCCCCTCTGCTGGAAGCTGTGGATAACCTGAGTGCCTTTGCCTCCAACCCTGAGT
TCTCCAGCGTCCCTGCCCAGATCAGCCCTGAGGGCAGAGCAGCCATGGAGCCCATTGTAATCTCTGCTAA
GACAATGTTGGAGAGTGCTGGAGGGCTCATCCAGACAGCTCGGGCGTTAGCAGTCAATCCCCGAGACCCC
CCACGTTGGTCTGTGCTAGCTGGCCACTCTCGGACTGTCTCAGATTCCATCAAGAAACTTATTACAAGCA
TGAGGGACAAAGCCCCAGGGCAGCTGGAGTGTGAGACAGCCATTGCGGCTCTGAACAGCTGCTTGCGGGA
CCTAGATCAGGCTTCGCTTGCCGCTGTCAGCCAGCAGCTTGCTCCCCGTGAAGGAATCTCTCAAGAGGCT
TTGCACACCCAGATGCTCACTGCAGTGCAAGAAATTTCTCATCTCATTGAGCCGCTGGCCAGCGCTGCTC
GGGCTGAAGCCTCCCAGCTGGGACACAAGGTGTCCCAAATGGCCCAGTACTTTGAACCACTCACCCTGGC
TGCAGTGGGTGCTGCGTCTAAGACCCTGAGCCACCCGCAGCAGATGGCACTTCTGGACCAGACTAAAACG
TTGGCAGAGTCTGCCTTGCAGTTGCTATATACTGCCAAGGAGGCTGGTGGTAACCCCAAGCAAGCAGCAC
ACACCCAGGAAGCCCTGGAGGAGGCTGTGCAGATGATGACAGAGGCCGTAGAAGACCTGACGACGACCCT
CAACGAAGCAGCCAGTGCTGCAGGAGTCGTTGGCGGCATGGTGGACTCTATCACTCAGGCCATCAACCAG
CTAGATGAAGGACCTATGGGTGACCCAGAAGGCTCATTCGTAGATTACCAGACAACCATGGTGAGGACAG
CCAAGGCCATTGCTGTCACTGTTCAGGAGATGGTAACCAAGTCAAACACCAGCCCTGAAGAGCTAGGCCC
TCTTGCCAACCAGCTGACCAGTGACTATGGCCGACTGGCCTCACAAGCCAAGCCTGCAGCTGTGGCTGCT
GAAAATGAAGAGATAGGCGCTCACATCAAACACCGAGTACAGGAGCTGGGCCATGGCTGCTCTGCTCTGG
TCACCAAGGCAGGTGCCTTGCAGTGTAGCCCCAGTGATGTCTACACCAAGAAGGAGCTCATAGAGTGTGC
CCGCAGAGTGTCAGAGAAGGTCTCCCATGTTCTGGCTGCACTCCAGGCTGGGAATCGTGGTACCCAGGCC
TGCATTACAGCAGCCAGTGCTGTGTCTGGTATCATTGCTGACCTCGACACCACCATCATGTTCGCTACTG
CTGGCACACTTAACCGTGAGGGTGCTGAAACTTTTGCTGACCACCGGGAGGGTATCTTAAAGACAGCAAA
GGTTCTTGTGGAGGACACCAAGGTCCTAGTGCAGAATGCAGCTGGGAGCCAGGAGAAGTTGGCACAAGCC
GCCCAGTCCTCCGTGGCCACCATTACCCGCCTCGCTGATGTGGTCAAGCTCGGTGCAGCCAGCCTAGGAG
CCGAAGACCCTGAAACTCAGGTGGTGCTGATCAATGCAGTAAAGGACGTAGCCAAGGCCCTGGGTGACCT
CATCAGCGCTACGAAGGCTGCAGCGGGCAAAGTTGGGGATGACCCTGCAGTGTGGCAGCTCAAGAACTCT
GCCAAGGTGATGGTGACCAATGTGACATCATTGCTCAAGACAGTGAAGGCTGTGGAAGATGAGGCCACCA
AAGGCACACGGGCCCTAGAGGCAACCACAGAGCACATACGTCAGGAACTGGCGGTCTTCTGTTCCCCAGA
GCCACCTGCCAAGACCTCTACCCCTGAAGACTTCATCCGAATGACCAAGGGTATTACTATGGCAACAGCC
AAAGCCGTTGCTGCTGGCAATTCCTGTCGACAGGAAGATGTCATTGCCACAGCCAATCTGAGCCGACGGG
CTATTGCGGACATGCTTCGGGCTTGCAAGGAAGCAGCTTTCCACCCAGAAGTGGCGCCTGATGTACGGCT
CCGAGCCCTGCACTATGGCCGGGAGTGTGCCAATGGTTACCTGGAACTGCTGGACCACGTGCTGCTGACC
CTTCAGAAGCCAAACCCAGACCTGAAGCAGCAGCTAACTGGACACTCAAAGCGGGTTGCTGGCTCTGTGA
CTGAGCTCATCCAGGCTGCTGAAGCCATGAAAGGAACAGAGTGGGTGGACCCAGAGGACCCTACTGTCAT
TGCTGAGAATGAGCTCTTGGGAGCCGCAGCCGCCATCGAGGCTGCAGCCAAGAAGCTGGAGCAGCTGAAG
CCCAGGGCCAAACCCAAGGAGGCGGATGAGTCCTTGAACTTTGAGGAACAAATCCTAGAAGCTGCCAAGT
CCATCGCTGCAGCCACCAGTGCACTGGTAAAGGCTGCGTCAGCAGCCCAGAGGGAGCTGGTGGCTCAAGG
AAAGGTGGGCGCCATTCCAGCCAATGCACTGGATGATGGGCAGTGGTCGCAGGGCCTCATTTCCGCTGCC
CGTATGGTGGCTGCGGCCACCAACAATCTGTGTGAAGCAGCTAACGCAGCTGTCCAGGGCCATGCTAGCC
AGGAGAAACTCATTTCCTCAGCCAAGCAAGTAGCTGCCTCCACAGCTCAGCTCCTGGTAGCTTGCAAGGT
CAAAGCAGATCAGGACTCTGAGGCAATGAAACGGCTCCAGGCTGCTGGCAATGCAGTGAAGAGGGCCTCA
GATAACCTGGTAAAGGCGGCCCAGAAAGCTGCAGCCTTCGAAGACCAGGAGAATGAGACGGTGGTGGTGA
AGGAGAAAATGGTTGGGGGCATTGCCCAGATTATCGCAGCACAGGAAGAGATGCTTCGGAAGGAACGAGA
GCTGGAAGAGGCTCGGAAAAAGCTCGCCCAGATCCGGCAGCAGCAGTACAAGTTCTTGCCTTCAGAGCTT
CGAGACGAGCACGGAGGATCCGGAATGGTGAGCAAGGGCGAGGAGCTGTTCACCGGGGTGGTGCCCATCC
TGGTCGAGCTGGACGGCGACGTAAACGGCCACAAGTTCAGCGTGTCCGGCGAGGGCGAGGGCGATGCCAC
CTACGGCAAGCTGACCCTGAAGTTCATCTGCACCACCGGCAAGCTGCCCGTGCCCTGGCCCACCCTCGTG
ACCACCCTGACCTACGGCGTGCAGTGCTTCAGCCGCTACCCCGACCACATGAAGCAGCACGACTTCTTCA
AGTCCGCCATGCCCGAAGGCTACGTCCAGGAGCGCACCATCTTCTTCAAGGACGACGGCAACTACAAGAC
CCGCGCCGAGGTGAAGTTCGAGGGCGACACCCTGGTGAACCGCATCGAGCTGAAGGGCATCGACTTCAAG
GAGGACGGCAACATCCTGGGGCACAAGCTGGAGTACAACTACAACAGCCACAACGTCTATATCATGGCCG
ACAAGCAGAAGAACGGCATCAAGGTGAACTTCAAGATCCGCCACAACATCGAGGACGGCAGCGTGCAGCT
CGCCGACCACTACCAGCAGAACACCCCCATCGGCGACGGCCCCGTGCTGCTGCCCGACAACCACTACCTG
AGCACCCAGTCCGCCCTGAGCAAAGACCCCAACGAGAAGCGCGATCACATGGTCCTGCTGGAGTTCGTGA
CCGCCGCCGGGATCACTCTCGGCATGGACGAGCTGTACAAGTAACCGCGGGCCCGGGATCCACCGGATCT
AGATAACTGATCATAATCAGCCATACCACATTTGTAGAGGTTTTACTTGCTTTAAAAAACCTCCCACACC
TCCCCCTGAACCTGAAACATAAAATGAATGCAATTGTTGTTGTTAACTTGTTTATTGCAGCTTATAATGG
TTACAAATAAAGCAATAGCATCACAAATTTCACAAATAAAGCATTTTTTTCACTGCATTCTAGTTGTGGT
TTGTCCAAACTCATCAATGTATCTTAACGCGTAAATTGTAAGCGTTAATATTTTGTTAAAATTCGCGTTA
AATTTTTGTTAAATCAGCTCATTTTTTAACCAATAGGCCGAAATCGGCAAAATCCCTTATAAATCAAAAG
AATAGACCGAGATAGGGT
[37 nt withheld, positions 9399-9435]
AAAGAACGTGGACTCCAACGTCAAAGG
[49 nt withheld, positions 9463-9511]
T
[91 nt withheld, positions 9513-9603]
G
[124 nt withheld, positions 9605-9728]
CAGGTGGCACTTTTCGGGGAAATGTGCGCGGAACCCCTATTTGTTTATTTTTCTAAATACATTCAAATAT
GTATCCGCTCATGAGACAATAACCCTGATAAATGCTTCAATAATATTGAAAAAGGAAGAGTCCTGAGGCG
GAAAGAACCAGCTGTGGAATGTGTGTCAGTTAGGGTGTGGAAAGTCCCCAGGCTCCCCAGCAGGCAGAAG
TATGCAAAGCATGCATCTCAATTAGTCAGCAACCAGGTGTGGAAAGTCCCCAGGCTCCCCAGCAGGCAGA
AGTATGCAAAGCATGCATCTCAATTAGTCAGCAACCATAGTCCCGCCCCTAACTCCGCCCATCCCGCCCC
TAACTCCGCCCAGTTCCGCCCATTCTCCGCCCCATGGCTGACTAATTTTTTTTATTTATGCAGAGGCCGA
GGCCGCCTCGGCCTCTGAGCTATTCCAGAAGTAGTGAGGAGGCTTTTTTGGAGGCCTAGGCTTTTGCAAA
GATCGATCAAGAGACAGGATGAGGATCGTTTCGCATGATTGAACAAGATGGATTGCACGCAGGTTCTCCG
GCCGCTTGGGTGGAGAGGCTATTCGGCTATGACTGGGCACAACAGACAATCGGCTGCTCTGATGCCGCCG
TGTTCCGGCTGTCAGCGCAGGGGCGCCCGGTTCTTTTTGTCAAGACCGACCTGTCCGGTGCCCTGAATGA
ACTGCAAGACGAGGCAGCGCGGCTATCGTGGCTGGCCACGACGGGCGTTCCTTGCGCAGCTGTGCTCGAC
GTTGTCACTGAAGCGGGAAGGGACTGGCTGCTATTGGGCGAAGTGCCGGGGCAGGATCTCCTGTCATCTC
ACCTTGCTCCTGCCGAGAAAGTATCCATCATGGCTGATGCAATGCGGCGGCTGCATACGCTTGATCCGGC
TACCTGCCCATTCGACCACCAAGCGAAACATCGCATCGAGCGAGCACGTACTCGGATGGAAGCCGGTCTT
GTCGATCAGGATGATCTGGACGAAGAGCATCAGGGGCTCGCGCCAGCCGAACTGTTCGCCAGGCTCAAGG
CGAGCATGCCCGACGGCGAGGATCTCGTCGTGACCCATGGCGATGCCTGCTTGCCGAATATCATGGTGGA
AAATGGCCGCTTTTCTGGATTCATCGACTGTGGCCGGCTGGGTGTGGCGGACCGCTATCAGGACATAGCG
TTGGCTACCCGTGATATTGCTGAAGAGCTTGGCGGCGAATGGGCTGACCGCTTCCTCGTGCTTTACGGTA
TCGCCGCTCCCGATTCGCAGCGCATCGCCTTCTATCGCCTTCTTGACGAGTTCTTCTGAGCGGGACTCTG
GGGTTCGAAATGACCGACCAAGCGACGCCCAACCTGCCATCACGAGATTTCGATTCCACCGCCGCCTTCT
ATGAAAGGTTGGGCTTCGGAATCGTTTTCCGGGACGCCGGCTGGATGATCCTCCAGCGCGGGGATCTCAT
GCTGGAGTTCTTCGCCCACCCTAGGGGGAGGCTAACTGAAACACGGAAGGAGACAATACCGGAAGGAACC
CGCGCTATGACGGCAATAAAAAGACAGAATAAAACGCACGGTGTTGGGTCGTTTGTTCATAAACGCGGGG
TTCGGTCCCAGGGCTGGCACTCTGTCGATACCCCACCGAGACCCCATTGGGGCCAATACGCCCGCGTTTC
TTCCTTTTCCCCACCCCACCCCCCAAGTTCGGGTGAAGGCCCAGGGCTCGCAGCCAACGTCGGGGCGGCA
GGCCCTGCCATAGCCTCAGGTTACTCATATATACTTTAGATTGATTTAAAACTTCATTTTTAATTTAAAA
GGATCTAGGTGAAGATCCTTTTTGATAATCTCATGACCAAAATCCCTTAACGTGAGTTTTCGTTCCACTG
AGCGTCAGACCCCGTAGAAAAGATCAAAGGATCTTCTTGAGATCCTTTTTTTCTGCGCGTAATCTGCTGC
TTGCAAACAAAAAAACCACCGCTACCAGCGGTGGTTTGTTTGCCGGATCAAGAGCTACCAACTCTTTTTC
CGAAGGTAACTGGCTTCAGCAGAGCGCAGATACCAAATACTGTTCTTCTAGTGTAGCCGTAGTTAGGCCA
CCACTTCAAGAACTCTGTAGCACCGCCTACATACCTCGCTCTGCTAATCCTGTTACCAGTGGCTGCTGCC
AGTGGCGATAAGTCGTGTCTTACCGGGTTGGACTCAAGACGATAGTTACCGGATAAGGCGCAGCGGTCGG
GCTGAACGGGGGGTTCGTGCACACAGCCCAGCTTGGAGCGAACGACCTACACCGAACTGAGATACCTACA
GCGTGAGCTATGAGAAAGCGCCACGCTTCCCGAAGGGAGAAAGGCGGACAGGTATCCGGTAAGCGGCAGG
GTCGGAACAGGAGAGCGCACGAGGGAGCTTCCAGGGGGAAACGCCTGGTATCTTTATAGTCCTGTCGGGT
TTCGCCACCTCTGACTTGAGCGTCGATTTTTGTGATGCTCGTCAGGGGGGCGGAGCCTATGGAAAAACGC
CAGCAACGCGGCCTTTTTACGGTTCCTGGCCTTTTGCTGGCCTTTTGCTCACATGTTCTTTCCTGCGTTA
TCCCCTGATTCTGTGGATAACCGTATTACCGCCATGCAT
